>Addgene plasmid #154021 | pBABE-hygro-BAP1-C91S-HA | addgene full sequence | sequence record 306921 | Addgene NGS Result
CTGAATATGGGCCAAACAGGATATCTGTGGTAAGCAGTTCCTGCCCCGGCTCAGGGCCAAGAACAGATGG
AACAGCTGAATATGGGCCAAACAGGATATCTGTGGTAAGCAGTTCCTGCCCCGGCTCAGGGCCAAGAACA
GATGGTCCCCAGATGCGGTCCAGCCCTCAGCAGTTTCTAGAGAACCATCAGATGTTTCCAGGGTGCCCCA
AGGACCTGAAATGACCCTGTGCCTTATTTGAACTAACCAATCAGTTCGCTTCTCGCTTCTGTTCGCGCGC
TTCTGCTCCCCGAGCTCAATAAAAGAGCCCACAACCCCTCACTCGGGGCGCCAGTCCTCCGATTGACTGA
GTCGCCCGGGTACCCGTGTATCCAATAAACCCTCTTGCAGTTGCATCCGACTTGTGGTCTCGCTGTTCCT
TGGGAGGGTCTCCTCTGAGTGATTGACTACCCGTCAGCGGGGGTCTTTCATTTGGGGGCTCGTCCGGGAT
CGGGAGACCCCTGCCCAGGGACCACCGACCCACCACCGGGAGGCAAGCTGGCCAGCAACTTATCTGTGTC
TGTCCGATTGTCTAGTGTCTATGACTGATTTTATGCGCCTGCGTCGGTACTAGTTAGCTAACTAGCTCTG
TATCTGGCGGACCCGTGGTGGAACTGACGAGTTCTGAACACCCGGCCGCAACCCTGGGAGACGTCCCAGG
GACTTTGGGGGCCGTTTTTGTGGCCCGACCTGAGGAAGGGAGTCGATGTGGAATCCGACCCCGTCAGGAT
ATGTGGTTCTGGTAGGAGACGAGAACCTAAAACAGTTCCCGCCTCCGTCTGAATTTTTGCTTTCGGTTTG
GAACCGAAGCCGCGCGTCTTGTCTGCTGCAGCGCTGCAGCATCGTTCTGTGTTGTCTCTGTCTGACTGTG
TTTCTGTATTTGTCTGAAAATTAGGGCCAGACTGTTACCACTCCCTTAAGTTTGACCTTAGGTCACTGGA
AAGATGTCGAGCGGATCGCTCACAACCAGTCGGTAGATGTCAAGAAGAGACGTTGGGTTACCTTCTGCTC
TGCAGAATGGCCAACCTTTAACGTCGGATGGCCGCGAGACGGCACCTTTAACCGAGACCTCATCACCCAG
GTTAAGATCAAGGTCTTTTCACCTGGCCCGCATGGACACCCAGACCAGGTCCCCTACATCGTGACCTGGG
AAGCCTTGGCTTTTGACCCCCCTCCCTGGGTCAAGCCCTTTGTACACCCTAAGCCTCCGCCTCCTCTTCC
TCCATCCGCCCCGTCTCTCCCCCTTGAACCTCCTCGTTCGACCCCGCCTCGATCCTCCCTTTATCCAGCC
CTCACTCCTTCTCTAGGCGCCGGCCGGATCCGCCACCATGAATAAGGGCTGGCTGGAGCTGGAGAGCGAC
CCAGGCCTCTTCACCCTGCTCGTGGAAGATTTCGGTGTCAAGGGGGTGCAAGTGGAGGAGATCTACGACC
TTCAGAGCAAATGTCAGGGCCCTGTGTATGGATTTATCTTCCTGTTCAAATGGATCGAAGAGCGCCGGTC
CCGGCGAAAGGTCTCTACCTTGGTGGATGATACGTCCGTGATTGATGATGATATTGTGAATAACATGTTC
TTTGCCCACCAGCTGATACCCAACTCGAGTGCAACTCATGCCTTGCTGAGCGTGCTCCTGAACTGCAGCA
GCGTGGACCTGGGACCCACCCTGAGTCGCATGAAGGACTTCACCAAGGGTTTCAGCCCTGAGAGCAAAGG
ATATGCGATTGGCAATGCCCCGGAGTTGGCCAAGGCCCATAATAGCCATGCCAGGCCCGAGCCACGCCAC
CTCCCTGAGAAGCAGAATGGCCTTAGTGCAGTGCGGACCATGGAGGCGTTCCACTTTGTCAGCTATGTGC
CTATCACAGGCCGGCTCTTTGAGCTGGATGGGCTGAAGGTCTACCCCATTGACCATGGGCCCTGGGGGGA
GGACGAGGAGTGGACAGACAAGGCCCGGCGGGTCATCATGGAGCGTATCGGCCTCGCCACTGCAGGGGAG
CCCTACCACGACATCCGCTTCAACCTGATGGCAGTGGTGCCCGACCGCAGGATCAAGTATGAGGCCAGGC
TGCATGTGCTGAAGGTGAACCGTCAGACAGTACTAGAGGCTCTGCAGCAGCTGATAAGAGTAACACAGCC
AGAGCTGATTCAGACCCACAAGTCTCAAGAGTCACAGCTGCCTGAGGAGTCCAAGTCAGCCAGCAACAAG
TCCCCGCTGGTGCTGGAAGCAAACAGGGCCCCTGCAGCCTCTGAGGGCAACCACACAGATGGTGCAGAGG
AGGCGGCTGGTTCATGCGCACAAGCCCCATCCCACAGCCCTCCCAACAAACCCAAGCTAGTGGTGAAGCC
TCCAGGCAGCAGCCTCAATGGGGTTCACCCCAACCCCACTCCCATTGTCCAGCGGCTGCCGGCCTTTCTA
GACAATCACAATTATGCCAAGTCCCCCATGCAGGAGGAAGAAGACCTGGCGGCAGGTGTGGGCCGCAGCC
GAGTTCCAGTCCGCCCACCCCAGCAGTACTCAGATGATGAGGATGACTATGAGGATGACGAGGAGGATGA
CGTGCAGAACACCAACTCTGCCCTTAGGTATAAGGGGAAGGGAACAGGGAAGCCAGGGGCATTGAGCGGT
TCTGCTGATGGGCAACTGTCAGTGCTGCAGCCCAACACCATCAACGTCTTGGCTGAGAAGCTCAAAGAGT
CCCAGAAGGACCTCTCAATTCCTCTGTCCATCAAGACTAGCAGCGGGGCTGGGAGTCCGGCTGTGGCAGT
GCCCACACACTCGCAGCCCTCACCCACCCCCAGCAATGAGAGTACAGACACGGCCTCTGAGATCGGCAGT
GCTTTCAACTCGCCACTGCGCTCGCCTATCCGCTCAGCCAACCCGACGCGGCCCTCCAGCCCTGTCACCT
CCCACATCTCCAAGGTGCTTTTTGGAGAGGATGACAGCCTGCTGCGTGTTGACTGCATACGCTACAACCG
TGCTGTCCGTGATCTGGGTCCTGTCATCAGCACAGGCCTGCTGCACCTGGCTGAGGATGGGGTGCTGAGT
CCCCTGGCGCTGACAGAGGGTGGGAAGGGTTCCTCGCCCTCCATCAGACCAATCCAAGGCAGCCAGGGGT
CCAGCAGCCCAGTGGAGAAGGAGGTCGTGGAAGCCACGGACAGCAGAGAGAAGACGGGGATGGTGAGGCC
TGGCGAGCCCTTGAGTGGGGAGAAATACTCACCCAAGGAGCTGCTGGCACTGCTGAAGTGTGTGGAGGCT
GAGATTGCAAACTATGAGGCGTGCCTCAAGGAGGAGGTAGAGAAGAGGAAGAAGTTCAAGATTGATGACC
AGAGAAGGACCCACAACTACGATGAATTTATATGTACGTTCATATCGATGCTGGCTCAGGAAGGCATGCT
GGCCAACCTAGTGGAGCAGAACATCTCCGTGCGGCGGCGCCAAGGGGTCAGCATCGGCCGGCTCCACAAG
CAGCGGAAGCCTGACCGGCGGAAACGCTCTCGCCCCTACAAGGCCAAGCGCCAGTACCCATACGATGTTC
CAGATTACGCTTGAGAATTCGCCAGCACAGTGGTCGACCCTGTGGAATGTGTGTCAGTTAGGGTGTGGAA
AGTCCCCAGGCTCCCCAGCAGGCAGAAGTATGCAAAGCATGCATCTCAATTAGTCAGCAACCAGGTGTGG
AAAGTCCCCAGGCTCCCCAGCAGGCAGAAGTATGCAAAGCATGCATCTCAATTAGTCAGCAACCATAGTC
CCGCCCCTAACTCCGCCCATCCCGCCCCTAACTCCGCCCAGTTCCGCCCATTCTCCGCCCCATGGCTGAC
TAATTTTTTTTATTTATGCAGAGGCCGAGGCCGCCTCGGCCTCTGAGCTATTCCAGAAGTAGTGAGGAGG
CTTTTTTGGAGGCCTAGGCTTTTGCAAAAAGCTTGCCAGCTGGGGCGCCCTCTGGTAAGGTTGGGAAGCC
CTGCAGATCTGATCCCGGGGGGCAATGAGATATGAAAAAGCCTGAACTCACCGCGACGTCTGTCGAGAAG
TTTCTGATCGAAAAGTTCGACAGCGTCTCCGACCTGATGCAGCTCTCGGAGGGCGAAGAATCTCGTGCTT
TCAGCTTCGATGTAGGAGGGCGTGGATATGTCCTGCGGGTAAATAGCTGCGCCGATGGTTTCTACAAAGA
TCGTTATGTTTATCGGCACTTTGCATCGGCCGCGCTCCCGATTCCGGAAGTGCTTGACATTGGGGAATTT
AGCGAGAGCCTGACCTATTGCATCTCCCGCCGTGCACAGGGTGTCACGTTGCAAGACCTGCCTGAAACCG
AACTGCCCGCTGTTCTGCAGCCGGTCGCGGAGGCCATGGATGCGATCGCTGCGGCCGATCTTAGCCAGAC
GAGCGGGTTCGGCCCATTCGGACCGCAAGGAATCGGTCAATACACTACATGGCGTGATTTCATATGCGCG
ATTGCTGATCCCCATGTGTATCACTGGCAAACTGTGATGGACGACACCGTCAGTGCGTCCGTCGCGCAGG
CTCTCGATGAGCTGATGCTTTGGGCCGAGGACTGCCCCGAAGTCCGGCACCTCGTGCACGCGGATTTCGG
CTCCAACAATGTCCTGACGGACAATGGCCGCATAACAGCGGTCATTGACTGGAGCGAGGCGATGTTCGGG
GATTCCCAATACGAGGTCGCCAACATCTTCTTCTGGAGGCCGTGGTTGGCTTGTATGGAGCAGCAGACGC
GCTACTTCGAGCGGAGGCATCCGGAGCTTGCAGGATCGCCGCGGCTCCGGGCGTATATGCTCCGCATTGG
TCTTGACCAACTCTATCAGAGCTTGGTTGACGGCAATTTCGATGATGCAGCTTGGGCGCAGGGTCGATGC
GACGCAATCGTCCGATCCGGAGCCGGGACTGTCGGGCGTACACAAATCGCCCGCAGAAGCGCGGCCGTCT
GGACCGATGGCTGTGTAGAAGTACTCGCCGATAGTGGAAACCGACGCCCCAGCACTCGTCCGAGGGCAAA
GGAATAGAGTAGATGCCGACCGGGATCTATCGATGCGGCGGGTGTGGTGGTTACGCGTAATCTGCTGCTT
GCAAACAAAAAAACCACCGCTACCAGCGGTGGTTTGTTTGCCGGATCAAGAGCTACCAACTCTTTTTCCG
AAGGTAACTGGCTTCAGCAGAGCGCAGATACCAAATACTGTTCTTCTAGTGTAGCCGTAGTTAGGCCACC
ACTTCAAGAACTCTGTAGCACCGCCTACATACCTCGCTCTGCTAATCCTGTTACCAGTGGCTGCTGCCAG
TGGCGATAAGTCGTGTCTTACCGGGTTGGACTCAAGACGATAGTTACCGGATAAGGCGCAGCGGTCGGGC
TGAACGGGGGGTTCGTGCACACAGCCCAGCTTGGAGCGAACGACCTACACCGAACTGAGATACCTACAGC
GTGAGCTATGAGAAAGCGCCACGCTTCCCGAAGGGAGAAAGGCGGACAGGTATCCGGTAAGCGGCAGGGT
CGGAACAGGAGAGCGCACGAGGGAGCTTCCAGGGGGAAACGCCTGGTATCTTTATAGTCCTGTCGGGTTT
CGCCACCTCTGACTTGAGCGTCGATTTTTGTGATGCTCGTCAGGGGGGCGGAGCCTATGGAAAAACGCCA
GCAACGCATCGATAAAATAAAAGATTTTATTTAGTCTCCAGAAAAAGGGGGGAATGAAAGACCCCACCTG
TAGGTTTGGCAAGCTAGCTTAAGTAACGCCATTTTGCAAGGCATGGAAAAATACATAACTGAGAATAGAG
AAGTTCAGATCAAGGTCAGGAACAGATGGAACAGCTGAATATGGGCCAAACAGGATATCTGTGGTAAGCA
GTTCCTGCCCCGGCTCAGGGCCAAGAACAGATGGAACAGCTGAATATGGGCCAAACAGGATATCTGTGGT
AAGCAGTTCCTGCCCCGGCTCAGGGCCAAGAACAGATGGTCCCCAGATGCGGTCCAGCCCTCAGCAGTTT
CTAGAGAACCATCAGATGTTTCCAGGGTGCCCCAAGGACCTGAAATGACCCTGTGCCTTATTTGAACTAA
CCAATCAGTTCGCTTCTCGCTTCTGTTCGCGCGCTTCTGCTCCCCGAGCTCAATAAAAGAGCCCACAACC
CCTCACTCGGGGCGCCAGTCCTCCGATTGACTGAGTCGCCCGGGTACCCGTGTATCCAATAAACCCTCTT
GCAGTTGCATCCGACTTGTGGTCTCGCTGTTCCTTGGGAGGGTCTCCTCTGAGTGATTGACTACCCGTCA
GCGGGGGTCTTTCACATGCAGCATGTATCAAAATTAATTTGGTTTTTTTTCTTAAGTATTTACATTAAAT
GGCCATAGTGCGGCCGCAAATCAATCTAAAGTATATATGAGTAAACTTGGTCTGACAGTTACCAATGCTT
AATCAGTGAGGCACCTATCTCAGCGATCTGTCTATTTCGTTCATCCATAGTTGCCTGACTCCCCGTCGTG
TAGATAACTACGATACGGGAGGGCTTACCATCTGGCCCCAGTGCTGCAATGATACCGCGAGACCCACGCT
CACCGGCTCCAGATTTATCAGCAATAAACCAGCCAGCCGGAAGGGCCGAGCGCAGAAGTGGTCCTGCAAC
TTTATCCGCCTCCATCCAGTCTATTAATTGTTGCCGGGAAGCTAGAGTAAGTAGTTCGCCAGTTAATAGT
TTGCGCAACGTTGTTGCCATTGCTACAGGCATCGTGGTGTCACGCTCGTCGTTTGGTATGGCTTCATTCA
GCTCCGGTTCCCAACGATCAAGGCGAGTTACATGATCCCCCATGTTGTGCAAAAAAGCGGTTAGCTCCTT
CGGTCCTCCGATCGTTGTCAGAAGTAAGTTGGCCGCAGTGTTATCACTCATGGTTATGGCAGCACTGCAT
AATTCTCTTACTGTCATGCCATCCGTAAGATGCTTTTCTGTGACTGGTGAGTACTCAACCAAGTCATTCT
GAGAATAGTGTATGCGGCGACCGAGTTGCTCTTGCCCGGCGTCAATACGGGATAATACCGCGCCACATAG
CAGAACTTTAAAAGTGCTCATCATTGGAAAACGTTCTTCGGGGCGAAAACTCTCAAGGATCTTACCGCTG
TTGAGATCCAGTTCGATGTAACCCACTCGTGCACCCAACTGATCTTCAGCATCTTTTACTTTCACCAGCG
TTTCTGGGTGAGCAAAAACAGGAAGGCAAAATGCCGCAAAAAAGGGAATAAGGGCGACACGGAAATGTTG
AATACTCATACTCTTCCTTTTTCAATATTATTGAAGCATTTATCAGGGTTATTGTCTCATGAGCGGATAC
ATATTTGAATGTATTTAGAAAAATAAACAAATAGGGGTTCCGCGCACATTTCCCCGAAAAGTGCCACCTG
CAGC
Features (pLannotate 1.2.2; 13 found; start..end, strand, type, name):
      1..470     +  LTR            LTR: long terminal repeat from Moloney murine leukemia virus
    594..868     +  misc_feature   MESV Ψ (fragment): packaging signal of murine embryonic stem cell virus
    935..1351    +  CDS            gag (truncated): truncated Moloney murine leukemia virus (MMLV) gag gene lacking the start codon
   1368..3533    +  CDS            BAP1: BAP1_HUMAN - Also known as KIAA0272 From Homo sapiens (Human).
   3555..3582    +  CDS            3xHA (fragment): three tandem HA epitope tags
   3619..3948    +  promoter       SV40 promoter: SV40 enhancer and early promoter
   4022..5044    +  CDS            hph: KHYB_ECOLX - Experimental evidence at protein level: Swiss-Prot protein existence level 1. The aminoglycoside phosphotransferases achieve inactivation of their antibiotic substrates by phosphorylation. Only phosphorylates hygromycin and closely related compounds such as demethyl analogs and destomycin. From Escherichia coli.
   5075..5097    +  rep_origin     f1 ori (fragment): f1 bacteriophage origin of replication; arrow indicates direction of (+) strand synthesis
   5094..5663    +  rep_origin     ori: high-copy-number ColE1/pMB1/pBR322/pUC origin of replication
   5723..5844    +  LTR            3' LTR (ΔU3) (fragment): self-inactivating 3' long terminal repeat (LTR) from Moloney murine leukemia virus
   5845..6314    +  LTR            LTR: long terminal repeat from Moloney murine leukemia virus
   6429..7289    -  CDS            AmpR: β-lactamase; bla; confers resistance to ampicillin, carbenicillin, and related antibiotics
   7290..7394    -  promoter       AmpR promoter: bla
