[The description below was written by a language model from this plasmid's Addgene catalogue record and pLannotate feature annotations shown in this document.]
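Description:
pBABE-hygro-BAP1-C91S-HA is a Moloney murine leukemia virus-based retroviral expression plasmid of 7,424 bp, built on the pBABE-hygro backbone for constitutive expression of a mutant human BAP1 (BRCA1 associated protein 1) in mammalian cells. In bacteria it is maintained through a high-copy ColE1/pUC-type origin and selected with ampicillin via the β-lactamase gene and its own promoter. The annotated layout places the bacterial origin between the hygromycin cassette and the 3′ LTR, with AmpR outside the LTRs. A very short f1 ori match is also annotated, but it is only a fragment.

The proviral region begins with a 5′ LTR, followed by a packaging signal (Ψ) and a truncated gag segment lacking its start codon, which together allow the transcript to be packaged into virions when viral proteins are supplied in trans by packaging cells. No separate promoter is annotated upstream of the insert, consistent with the usual pBABE arrangement in which the 5′ LTR drives it. The BAP1 coding sequence was cloned between BamHI and EcoRI sites and carries a C-terminal HA epitope for detection; the short annotated match suggests a single HA unit rather than a triple tag. The p.C91S missense mutation renders the deubiquitinase catalytically inactive. Downstream, an SV40 enhancer/early promoter drives the hygromycin phosphotransferase gene, permitting hygromycin selection of transduced cells, and a 3′ LTR closes the provirus.

According to the depositor, the encoded transcript is insensitive to a companion BAP1 shRNA construct. This makes the plasmid suitable as a catalytically dead control in knockdown-and-rescue experiments probing BAP1 function.
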