Addgene plasmid #154021: pBABE-hygro-BAP1-C91S-HA
Purpose: Mammalian Expression of HA-tagged p.C91S Mutant BAP1
Depositing lab: Samuel Peña-Llopis. Depositing organization: Deutsches Krebsforschungszentrum (DKFZ). Publication: A BAP1 synonymous mutation results in exon skipping, loss of function and worse patient prognosis. Niersch J, Vega-Rubin-de-Celis S, Bazarna A, Mergener S, Jendrossek V, Siveke JT, Pena-Llopis S. iScience. 2021 Feb 12;24(3):102173. doi: 10.1016/j.isci.2021.102173. eCollection 2021 Mar 19. PubMed 33681728.
Backbone
  Vector backbone: pBABE-hygro
  Backbone size w/o insert (bp): 5219
  Total vector size (bp): 7424
  Vector type: Mammalian Expression, Retroviral
  Selectable markers: Hygromycin
Growth in bacteria
  Bacterial resistance: Ampicillin, 100 μg/mL
  Growth temperature: 37°C
  Growth strain: NEB Stable
  Copy number: High Copy
Gene/Insert
  Gene/Insert name: BAP1 (alt name: BRCA1 associated protein 1)
  Species: H. sapiens (human)
  Insert size (bp): 2233
  Mutation: p.C91S (Missense Mutation, Catalytically Inactive)
  GenBank ID: NM_004656.4
  Entrez Gene: BAP1 (a.k.a. HUCEP-13, KURIS, TPDS1, UBM2, UCHL2, UVM2, hucep-6)
  Tag / fusion protein: Hemagglutinin (HA) (C terminal on insert)
  Cloning method: Restriction Enzyme; 5′ cloning site BamHI (not destroyed); 3′ cloning site EcoRI (not destroyed)
  Sequencing primers: 5′ pBABE-5' (5'-CTTTATCCAGCCCTCAC-3'); 3′ pBABE-3' (5'-ACCCTAACTGACACACATTCC-3')
Resource information
  A portion of this plasmid was derived from a plasmid made by: Machida et al. J. Biol. Chem. 2009 (pcDNA3.1-BAP1-C91S)
Terms and licenses: Academic/Nonprofit Terms; Industry Terms: Not Available to Industry
Depositor comments: pL117 - This plasmid constitutively expresses HA-tagged p.C91S mutant BAP1, which is insensitive to knockdown by pMMP-puro-shBAP1.2132, targeting 5'-GAGUUCAUCUGCACCUUUA-3' BAP1 sequence.
How to cite: pBABE-hygro-BAP1-C91S-HA was a gift from Samuel Peña-Llopis (Addgene plasmid # 154021 ; http://n2t.net/addgene:154021 ; RRID:Addgene_154021)
